Addgene plasmid #61492: RAB14 3'UTR D1D2
Purpose: luciferase reporter containing RAB14 3' UTR with both predicted MiR144 binding site deleted
Depositing lab: Curt Civin. Depositing organization: University of Maryland, Baltimore. Publication: MIR144 and MIR451 regulate human erythropoiesis via RAB14. Kim M, Tan YS, Cheng WC, Kingsbury TJ, Heimfeld S, Civin CI. Br J Haematol. 2014 Oct 14. doi: 10.1111/bjh.13164. PubMed 25312678.
Backbone
  Vector backbone: pmirGLO Dual-Luciferase
  Backbone manufacturer: Promega
  Backbone size w/o insert (bp): 7350
  Total vector size (bp): 8150
  Vector type: Mammalian Expression, Luciferase
Growth in bacteria
  Bacterial resistance: Ampicillin, 100 μg/mL
  Growth temperature: 37°C
  Growth strain: DH5alpha
  Copy number: Unknown
Gene/Insert
  Gene/Insert name: RAB14 3' UTR (alt name: RAB14)
  Species: H. sapiens (human)
  Insert size (bp): 801
  Mutation: contains position 837-1637 (numbering relative to start of 3'utr) and both predicted MIR144 binding sites deleted
  GenBank ID: NM_016322
  Entrez Gene: RAB14 (a.k.a. FBP, RAB-14)
  Promoter: PGK
  Tag / fusion protein: luciferase (N terminal on backbone)
  Cloning method: Restriction Enzyme; 5′ cloning site NheI (not destroyed); 3′ cloning site XbaI (not destroyed)
  Sequencing primers: 5′ Luc-F
Terms and licenses: Academic/Nonprofit Terms; Industry Terms: Not Available to Industry
Depositor comments: These 10bp deletion constructs were used in BJH (2015).
How to cite: RAB14 3'UTR D1D2 was a gift from Curt Civin (Addgene plasmid # 61492 ; http://n2t.net/addgene:61492 ; RRID:Addgene_61492)
