[The description below was written by a language model from this plasmid's Addgene catalogue record.]
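Description:
RAB14 3'UTR D1D2 is a mammalian luciferase reporter plasmid built on the commercial pmirGLO Dual-Luciferase backbone, designed for testing microRNA regulation of a 3' untranslated region. It is propagated in E. coli under ampicillin selection; the record lists the copy number as unknown and gives a total size of about 8.15 kb, of which roughly 7.35 kb is backbone. No feature table accompanies the entry, so details of origins and other backbone elements are not itemised. Vectors of this dual-luciferase design generally carry a second, independently expressed luciferase that serves as an internal normalisation control for transfection efficiency.

The insert is an 801 bp fragment of the human RAB14 3' UTR, covering positions 837–1637 numbered from the start of the UTR, cloned between NheI and XbaI sites (both retained) downstream of the backbone's luciferase coding sequence, which is driven by the PGK promoter. The UTR fragment therefore becomes part of the reporter transcript, so any microRNA-mediated repression acting through it is read out as reduced luciferase activity. In this D1D2 version both predicted MIR144 binding sites have been removed; the depositor notes that these are 10 bp deletions.

The construct serves as the double-deletion mutant control in target-validation assays. If MIR144 represses a reporter carrying the intact UTR fragment but not this one, the effect can be attributed to direct interaction with the predicted sites. It was used in work examining how MIR144 and MIR451 regulate human erythropoiesis through RAB14.
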