>Addgene plasmid #61492 | RAB14 3'UTR D1D2 | addgene partial sequence | sequence record 101683 | EBV-rev 5'-GTGGTTTGTCCAAACTCATC-3'
GGGTTATGCTAGTTATTGCTCAGCGGTGGCAGCAGCCAACTCAGCTTCCTTTCGGGCTTTGTTAGCAGCC
GGATCAGCTTGCATGCCTGCAGGTCGACTCTAGAGGTACTACCACATGTTTACAACCCAGAAAGATGTAC
TTTTATGTTAGTGTCTGTAAAGAGGGATTTAAAATGTGTATTTTAAACACAGCAGTTGAGCTGAGTGCAT
TTTCTATAGTACGCTGAGGTGTTACCTATTCTATTTCAAATAAATTCTCAATTCCCAGCCACTGAATCAT
AAATGCAATAAAAAAATCAACAGAAATGAAGAACTTAATAAAACATGTTGTCCAAAAAAATAAGATTGTT
TCTCTTGCTAATTCAGTGGCCAAACCACCTGGTGCAAAGTAATAACTTACTTTGTATCAGCACAAGCGCT
GAAACACCTTTAGAAACACTTTCCCTTTTACAAAACAATTTATGCCAACATGACATAAAACAGCCCCTCA
CACTGTGAACACAGGGATATCTTAAGTTATTTCACTGTAGGGTTAAAAATGCACAATTTAAAATCCCTTA
ACAGCAGACCTGTGGTTCTGACTGTCCAGTTCAGAATCTGACCATTCCAAGAAGATAAAGGTATAAAAGC
TTAAAATGTGCAATAGTAAACCCAGCCTTTTTTCTTTTTCGCAAGAATGCAGCCTGTAATGCAAAAACGT
TTACAAAAAGAGAAAAGCAGGTTAGCACATTGTCGATTGCACAAGAAACAGTTAAGAAAATCAGCAGGTA
AGCAACAGTGCAAA
