>Addgene plasmid #61492 | RAB14 3'UTR D1D2 | addgene partial sequence | sequence record 101990 | Neo-R 5'-GCCCAGTCATAGCCGAATAG-3'
GTTCAATCCCTCCGGAGCCTCCGCCACCTGATCCGCCACCTCCGCTCCCACCACCGGTCTGCTCGTTCTT
CAGCACGCGCTCCACGAAGCTCTTGATGTACTTACCCATTTCATCTGGAGCGTCCTCCTGGCTGAAGTGG
AGGCCCTTCACCTTCACGAACTCGGTGTTAGGGAACTTCTTAGCTCCCTCGACAATAGCGTTGGAAAAGA
ACCCAGGGTCGGACTCGATGAACATCTTAGGCAGATCGTCGCTGGCCCGAAGGTAGGCGTTGTAGTTGCG
GACAATCTGGACGACGTCGGGCTTGCCTCCCTTAACGAGAGGGATCTCGCGAGGCCAGGAGAGGGTAGGC
CGTCTAACCTCGCCCTTCTCCTTGAATGGCTCCAGGTAGGCAGCGAACTCCTCAGGCTCCAGTTTCCGCA
TGATCTTGCTTGGGAGCATGGTCTCGACGAAGAAGTTATTCTCAAGCACCATTTTCTCGCCCTCTTCGCT
CTTGATCAGGGCGATATCCTCCTCGATGTCAGGCCACTCGTCCCAGGACTCGATCACGTCCACGACACTC
TCAGCATGGACGATGGCCTTGATCTTGTCTTGGTGCTCGTAGGAGTAGTGAAAGGCCAGACAAGCCCCCC
AGTCGTGGCCCACAAAGATGATTTTCTTTGGAAGGTTCAGCAGCTCGAACCAAGCGGTGAGGTACTTGTA
GTGATCCAGGAGGCGATATGAGCCATTCCCGCTCTTGCCGGACTTACCCATTCCGATCAGATCAGGGATG
ATGCATCTAGCCACGGGCTCGATGTGAGGCACGACGTGCCTCCACAGGTAGCTGGAGGCAGCGTTACCAT
GCAGAAAAATCACGGCGTTCTCGGCGTGCTTC
