>Addgene plasmid #61492 | RAB14 3'UTR D1D2 | addgene partial sequence | sequence record 103857 | mPGK-F 5'-cattctgcacgcttcaaaag-3'
GGCCTTTCGACCTGCAGCCCAAGCTTGGCAATCCGGTACTGTTGGTAAAGCCACCATGGAAGATGCCAAA
AACATTAAGAAGGGCCCAGCGCCATTCTACCCACTCGAAGACGGGACCGCCGGCGAGCAGCTGCACAAAG
CCATGAAGCGCTACGCCCTGGTGCCCGGCACCATCGCCTTTACCGACGCACATATCGAGGTGGACATTAC
CTACGCCGAGTACTTCGAGATGAGCGTTCGGCTGGCAGAAGCTATGAAGCGCTATGGGCTGAATACAAAC
CATCGGATCGTGGTGTGCAGCGAGAATAGCTTGCAGTTCTTCATGCCCGTGTTGGGTGCCCTGTTCATCG
GTGTGGCTGTGGCCCCAGCTAACGACATCTACAACGAGCGCGAGCTGCTGAACAGCATGGGCATCAGCCA
GCCCACCGTCGTATTCGTGAGCAAGAAAGGGCTGCAAAAGATCCTCAACGTGCAAAAGAAGCTACCGATC
ATACAAAAGATCATCATCATGGATAGCAAGACCGACTACCAGGGCTTCCAAAGCATGTACACCTTCGTGA
CTTCCCATTTGCCACCCGGCTTCAACGAGTACGACTTCGTGCCCGAGAGCTTCGACCGGGACAAAACCAT
CGCCCTGATCATGAACAGTA
